Addgene plasmid #143360: TFORF2273
Purpose: Lentiviral vector for overexpressing transcription factor ORFs with unique 24-bp barcodes. Barcodes facilitate identification of transcription factors in pooled screens.
Depositing lab: Feng Zhang. Depositing organization: Broad Institute. Publication: A transcription factor atlas of directed differentiation. Joung J, Ma S, Tay T, Geiger-Schuller KR, Kirchgatterer PC, Verdine VK, Guo B, Arias-Garcia MA, Allen WE, Singh A, Kuksenko O, Abudayyeh OO, Gootenberg JS, Fu Z, Macrae RK, Buenrostro JD, Regev A, Zhang F. Cell. 2023 Jan 5;186(1):209-229.e26. doi: 10.1016/j.cell.2022.11.026. PubMed 36608654.
Backbone
  Vector backbone: pLX_TRC317
  Backbone manufacturer: Broad Institute Genetic Perturbation Platform
  Backbone size w/o insert (bp): 8264
  Vector type: Mammalian Expression, Lentiviral
  Selectable markers: Puromycin
Growth in bacteria
  Bacterial resistance: Ampicillin, 100 μg/mL
  Growth temperature: 37°C
  Growth strain: NEB Stable
  Copy number: High Copy
Gene/Insert
  Gene/Insert name: PRDM6
  Species: H. sapiens (human)
  Insert size (bp): 1889
  Entrez Gene: PRDM6 (a.k.a. KMT8C, PDA3, PRISM)
  Promoter: EF1a
  Cloning method: Unknown
  Sequencing primers: 5′ GGGTGGAGACTGAAGTTAGGCCAG; 3′ CACATAGCGTAAAAGGAGCAACATAG
Terms and licenses: Academic/Nonprofit Terms; Industry Terms: Not Available to Industry
Depositor comments: NM_001136239,ENST00000407847 . The transcription factor ORF portion of this plasmid was synthesized by Genewiz. Please test multiple small colonies in case of plasmid recombination. To make this collection available in a timely manner, a portion of this collection was not fully sequenced by Addgene. If an Addgene verified full plasmid sequence is not available, please contact us prior to placing an order to request the full sequence.
How to cite: TFORF2273 was a gift from Feng Zhang (Addgene plasmid # 143360 ; http://n2t.net/addgene:143360 ; RRID:Addgene_143360)
