[The description below was written by a language model from this plasmid's Addgene catalogue record and pLannotate feature annotations shown in this document.]
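Description:
TFORF2273 is a third-generation-style, self-inactivating lentiviral expression plasmid built on the pLX_TRC317 backbone and carrying the human PRDM6 open reading frame, one member of a barcoded transcription factor ORF collection. It is propagated in E. coli through a high-copy ColE1/pUC-type origin with ampicillin resistance (β-lactamase). An f1 origin and remnants of a lac/T7/T3 cloning region are also present in the bacterial portion. The depositor notes that the plasmid can recombine, a common concern for LTR-containing vectors, and that the ORF portion was made by gene synthesis.

The viral genome is transcribed from an RSV promoter fused to a truncated HIV-1 5' LTR. It includes the Ψ packaging signal with a gag fragment, the Rev response element for Rev-dependent nuclear export, a cPPT/CTS element, and a ΔU3 3' LTR followed by an SV40 polyadenylation signal. Within this frame sit two expression units. An SV40 early promoter drives puromycin N-acetyltransferase for selection of transduced mammalian cells, and a full EF-1α promoter drives PRDM6, a PR-domain protein annotated as a putative histone methyltransferase and transcriptional repressor in smooth muscle and endothelial cells. A WPRE downstream of the ORF enhances transcript stability and expression. The catalogue entry describes a unique 24-bp barcode associated with each ORF, but the feature table does not annotate it. A short U6 promoter fragment is annotated between the ORF and the WPRE.

The construct is intended for lentiviral overexpression of PRDM6, alone or in pooled transcription factor screens, where the barcode identifies which factor each cell received.
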