Features (pLannotate 1.2.2; 31 found; start..end, strand, type, name):
      5..231     +  promoter       RSV promoter: Rous sarcoma virus enhancer/promoter
    232..412     +  LTR            5' LTR (truncated): truncated 5' long terminal repeat (LTR) from HIV-1
    459..584     +  misc_feature   HIV-1 Ψ: packaging signal of human immunodeficiency virus type 1
    568..931     +  CDS            HIV-1 gag (fragment): gag protein from human immunodeficiency virus 1; gag
   1077..1310    +  misc_feature   RRE: The Rev response element (RRE) of HIV-1 allows for Rev-dependent mRNA export from the nucleus to the cytoplasm.
   1687..1713    +  CDS            Rev (fragment): human immunodeficiency virus 1 (HIV-1) Rev protein; rev; enhances nuclear export of unspliced and incompletely spliced viral mRNAs
   1720..1743    +  promoter       SV40 promoter (fragment): SV40 early promoter
   1744..1815    +  promoter       SV40 promoter (fragment): SV40 enhancer and early promoter
   1839..1974    +  rep_origin     SV40 ori: SV40 origin of replication
   2020..2616    +  CDS            PuroR (fragment): puromycin N-acetyltransferase; pac from Streptomyces; confers resistance to puromycin
   2665..2782    +  misc_feature   cPPT/CTS: central polypurine tract and central termination sequence of HIV-1
   2847..2913    +  CDS            small t antigen (fragment): SV40 (simian virus 40) small t antigen
   2920..4098    +  promoter       EF-1α promoter: strong constitutive promoter for human elongation factor EF-1α
   4115..5899    +  CDS            PRDM6: PRDM6_HUMAN - Also known as PFM3. Experimental evidence at protein level: Swiss-Prot protein existence level 1. Putative histone methyltransferase that acts as a transcriptional repressor of smooth muscle gene expression. Promotes the transition from differentiated to proliferative smooth muscle by suppressing differentiation and maintaining the proliferative potential of vascular smooth muscle cells. Also plays a role in endothelial cells by inhibiting endothelial cell proliferation, survival and differentiation. It is unclear whether it has histone methyltransferase activity in vivo. Accordi
   5915..5968    +  promoter       U6 promoter (fragment): RNA polymerase III promoter for human U6 snRNA
   6010..6598    +  misc_feature   WPRE: woodchuck hepatitis virus posttranscriptional regulatory element
   6649..6668    +  misc_feature   cPPT/CTS (fragment): central polypurine tract and central termination sequence of HIV-1
   6670..6903    +  LTR            3' LTR (ΔU3): self-inactivating 3' long terminal repeat (LTR) from HIV-1
   6981..7102    +  polyA_signal   SV40 poly(A) signal: SV40 polyadenylation signal
   7142..7277    +  rep_origin     SV40 ori: SV40 origin of replication
   7298..7316    -  promoter       T7 promoter: promoter for bacteriophage T7 RNA polymerase
   7324..7479    +  CDS            lacZα (fragment): LacZα fragment of β-galactosidase; lacZ fragment
   7484..7912    +  rep_origin     f1 ori (sequence partly withheld): f1 bacteriophage origin of replication; arrow indicates direction of (+) strand synthesis
   7965..8069    +  promoter       AmpR promoter: bla
   8070..8930    +  CDS            AmpR: β-lactamase; bla; confers resistance to ampicillin, carbenicillin, and related antibiotics
   9101..9689    +  rep_origin     ori: high-copy-number ColE1/pMB1/pBR322/pUC origin of replication
   9872..9964    +  CDS            lacI (fragment): lac repressor; lacI; The lac repressor binds to the lac operator to inhibit transcription in E. coli. This inhibition can be relieved by adding lactose or isopropyl-β-D-thiogalactopyranoside (IPTG).
   9977..9998    +  protein_bind   CAP binding site: CAP binding activates transcription in the presence of cAMP. E. coli catabolite activator protein
  10013..10043   +  promoter       lac promoter: promoter for the E. coli lac operon
  10051..10067   +  protein_bind   lac operator: The lac repressor binds to the lac operator to inhibit transcription in E. coli. This inhibition can be relieved by adding lactose or isopropyl-β-D-thiogalactopyranoside (IPTG). lac repressor encoded by lacI
  10112..10130   +  promoter       T3 promoter: promoter for bacteriophage T3 RNA polymerase
>Addgene plasmid #143360 | TFORF2273 | addgene full sequence | sequence record 400347 | Addgene NGS Result
TTAATGTAGTCTTATGCAATACTCTTGTAGTCTTGCAACATGGTAACGATGAGTTAGCAACATGCCTTAC
AAGGAGAGAAAAAGCACCGTGCATGCCGATTGGTGGAAGTAAGGTGGTACGATCGTGCCTTATTAGGAAG
GCAACAGACGGGTCTGACATGGATTGGACGAACCACTGAATTGCCGCATTGCAGAGATATTGTATTTAAG
TGCCTAGCTCGATACATAAACGGGTCTCTCTGGTTAGACCAGATCTGAGCCTGGGAGCTCTCTGGCTAAC
TAGGGAACCCACTGCTTAAGCCTCAATAAAGCTTGCCTTGAGTGCTTCAAGTAGTGTGTGCCCGTCTGTT
GTGTGACTCTGGTAACTAGAGATCCCTCAGACCCTTTTAGTCAGTGTGGAAAATCTCTAGCAGTGGCGCC
CGAACAGGGACTTGAAAGCGAAAGGGAAACCAGAGGAGCTCTCTCGACGCAGGACTCGGCTTGCTGAAGC
GCGCACGGCAAGAGGCGAGGGGCGGCGACTGGTGAGTACGCCAAAAATTTTGACTAGCGGAGGCTAGAAG
GAGAGAGATGGGTGCGAGAGCGTCAGTATTAAGCGGGGGAGAATTAGATCGCGATGGGAAAAAATTCGGT
TAAGGCCAGGGGGAAAGAAAAAATATAAATTAAAACATATAGTATGGGCAAGCAGGGAGCTAGAACGATT
CGCAGTTAATCCTGGCCTGTTAGAAACATCAGAAGGCTGTAGACAAATACTGGGACAGCTACAACCATCC
CTTCAGACAGGATCAGAAGAACTTAGATCATTATATAATACAGTAGCAACCCTCTATTGTGTGCATCAAA
GGATAGAGATAAAAGACACCAAGGAAGCTTTAGACAAGATAGAGGAAGAGCAAAACAAAAGTAAGACCAC
CGCACAGCAAGCGGCCGCTGATCTTCAGACCTGGAGGAGGAGATATGAGGGACAATTGGAGAAGTGAATT
ATATAAATATAAAGTAGTAAAAATTGAACCATTAGGAGTAGCACCCACCAAGGCAAAGAGAAGAGTGGTG
CAGAGAGAAAAAAGAGCAGTGGGAATAGGAGCTTTGTTCCTTGGGTTCTTGGGAGCAGCAGGAAGCACTA
TGGGCGCAGCGTCAATGACGCTGACGGTACAGGCCAGACAATTATTGTCTGGTATAGTGCAGCAGCAGAA
CAATTTGCTGAGGGCTATTGAGGCGCAACAGCATCTGTTGCAACTCACAGTCTGGGGCATCAAGCAGCTC
CAGGCAAGAATCCTGGCTGTGGAAAGATACCTAAAGGATCAACAGCTCCTGGGGATTTGGGGTTGCTCTG
GAAAACTCATTTGCACCACTGCTGTGCCTTGGAATGCTAGTTGGAGTAATAAATCTCTGGAACAGATTTG
GAATCACACGACCTGGATGGAGTGGGACAGAGAAATTAACAATTACACAAGCTTAATACACTCCTTAATT
GAAGAATCGCAAAACCAGCAAGAAAAGAATGAACAAGAATTATTGGAATTAGATAAATGGGCAAGTTTGT
GGAATTGGTTTAACATAACAAATTGGCTGTGGTATATAAAATTATTCATAATGATAGTAGGAGGCTTGGT
AGGTTTAAGAATAGTTTTTGCTGTACTTTCTATAGTGAATAGAGTTAGGCAGGGATATTCACCATTATCG
TTTCAGACCCACCTCCCAACCCCGAGGGGACCCATGCATTGCATCTCAATTAGTCAGCAACCAGGTGTGG
AAAGTCCCCAGGCTCCCCAGCAGGCAGAAGTATGCAAAGCATGCGTCTCAATTAGTCAGCAACCATAGTC
CCGCCCCTAACTCCGCCCATCCCGCCCCTAACTCCGCCCAGTTCCGCCCATTCTCCGCCCCATGGCTGAC
TAATTTTTTTTATTTATGCAGAGGCCGAGGCCGCCTCGGCCTCTGAGCTATTCCAGAAGTAGTGAGGAGG
CTTTTTTGGAGGCCTAGGCTTTTGCAAAAAGCTTTCTAGAGGTACCACCGGAGCTTACCATGACCGAGTA
CAAGCCCACGGTGCGCCTCGCCACCCGCGACGACGTCCCCAGGGCCGTACGCACCCTCGCCGCCGCGTTC
GCCGACTACCCCGCCACGCGCCACACCGTCGATCCGGACCGCCACATCGAGCGGGTCACCGAGCTGCAAG
AACTCTTCCTCACGCGCGTCGGGCTCGACATCGGCAAGGTGTGGGTCGCGGACGACGGCGCCGCCGTGGC
GGTCTGGACCACGCCGGAGAGCGTCGAAGCGGGGGCGGTGTTCGCCGAGATCGGCCCGCGCATGGCCGAG
TTGAGCGGTTCCCGGCTGGCCGCGCAGCAACAGATGGAAGGCCTCCTGGCGCCGCACCGGCCCAAGGAGC
CCGCGTGGTTCCTGGCCACCGTCGGCGTCTCGCCCGACCACCAGGGCAAGGGTCTGGGCAGCGCCGTCGT
GCTCCCCGGAGTGGAGGCGGCCGAGCGCGCCGGGGTGCCCGCCTTCCTGGAGACCTCCGCGCCCCGCAAC
CTCCCCTTCTACGAGCGGCTCGGCTTCACCGTCACCGCCGACGTCGAGGTGCCCGAAGGACCGCGCACCT
GGTGCATGACCCGCAAGCCCGGTGCCAGTTAACGAATTCTAGATCTTGAGACAAATGGCAGTATTCATCC
ACAATTTTAAAAGAAAAGGGGGGATTGGGGGGTACAGTGCAGGGGAAAGAATAGTAGACATAATAGCAAC
AGACATACAAACTAAAGAATTACAAAAACAAATTACAAAAATTCAAAATTTTCGGGTTTATTACAGGGAC
AGCAGAGATCCACTTTGGCGCCGGCTCGAGGCCTGCAGGTGCAAAGATGGATAAAGTTTTAAACAGAGAG
GAATCTTTGCAGCTAATGGACCTTCTAGGTCTTGAAAGGAGTGGGAATTGGCTCCGGTGCCCGTCAGTGG
GCAGAGCGCACATCGCCCACAGTCCCCGAGAAGTTGGGGGGAGGGGTCGGCAATTGAACCGGTGCCTAGA
GAAGGTGGCGCGGGGTAAACTGGGAAAGTGATGTCGTGTACTGGCTCCGCCTTTTTCCCGAGGGTGGGGG
AGAACCGTATATAAGTGCAGTAGTCGCCGTGAACGTTCTTTTTCGCAACGGGTTTGCCGCCAGAACACAG
GTAAGTGCCGTGTGTGGTTCCCGCGGGCCTGGCCTCTTTACGGGTTATGGCCCTTGCGTGCCTTGAATTA
CTTCCACCTGGCTGCAGTACGTGATTCTTGATCCCGAGCTTCGGGTTGGAAGTGGGTGGGAGAGTTCGAG
GCCTTGCGCTTAAGGAGCCCCTTCGCCTCGTGCTTGAGTTGAGGCCTGGCCTGGGCGCTGGGGCCGCCGC
GTGCGAATCTGGTGGCACCTTCGCGCCTGTCTCGCTGCTTTCGATAAGTCTCTAGCCATTTAAAATTTTT
GATGACCTGCTGCGACGCTTTTTTTCTGGCAAGATAGTCTTGTAAATGCGGGCCAAGATCTGCACACTGG
TATTTCGGTTTTTGGGGCCGCGGGCGGCGACGGGGCCCGTGCGTCCCAGCGCACATGTTCGGCGAGGCGG
GGCCTGCGAGCGCGGCCACCGAGAATCGGACGGGGGTAGTCTCAAGCTGGCCGGCCTGCTCTGGTGCCTG
GCCTCGCGCCGCCGTGTATCGCCCCGCCCTGGGCGGCAAGGCTGGCCCGGTCGGCACCAGTTGCGTGAGC
GGAAAGATGGCCGCTTCCCGGCCCTGCTGCAGGGAGCTCAAAATGGAGGACGCGGCGCTCGGGAGAGCGG
GCGGGTGAGTCACCCACACAAAGGAAAAGGGCCTTTCCGTCCTCAGCCGTCGCTTCATGTGACTCCACGG
AGTACCGGGCGCCGTCCAGGCACCTCGATTAGTTCTCGAGCTTTTGGAGTACGTCGTCTTTAGGTTGGGG
GGAGGGGTTTTATGCGATGGAGTTTCCCCACACTGAGTGGGTGGAGACTGAAGTTAGGCCAGCTTGGCAC
TTGATGTAATTCTCCTTGGAATTTGCCCTTTTTGAGTTTGGATCTTGGTTCATTCTCAAGCCTCAGACAG
TGGTTCAAAGTTTTTTTCTTCCATTTCAGGTGTCGTGAGGCTAGCACCGCCACCATGCTGAAGCCCGGAG
ACCCCGGCGGTTCGGCCTTCCTCAAAGTGGACCCAGCCTACCTGCAGCACTGGCAGCAACTCTTCCCTCA
CGGAGGCGCAGGCCCGCTCAAGGGCAGCGGCGCCGCGGGTCTCCTGAGCGCGCCGCAGCCTCTTCAGCCG
CCGCCGCCGCCCCCGCCCCCGGAGCGCGCTGAGCCTCCGCCGGACAGCCTGCGCCCGCGGCCCGCCTCTC
TCTCCTCCGCCTCGTCCACGCCGGCTTCCTCTTCCACCTCCGCCTCCTCCGCCTCCTCCTGCGCTGCTGC
GGCCGCTGCCGCCGCGCTGGCTGGTCTCTCGGCCCTGCCGGTGTCGCAGCTGCCGGTGTTCGCGCCTCTA
GCCGCCGCTGCCGTCGCCGCCGAGCCGCTGCCCCCCAAGGAACTGTGCCTCGGCGCCACCTCCGGCCCCG
GGCCCGTCAAGTGCGGTGGTGGTGGCGGCGGCGGCGGGGAGGGTCGCGGCGCCCCGCGCTTCCGCTGCAG
CGCAGAGGAGCTGGACTATTACCTGTATGGCCAGCAGCGCATGGAGATCATCCCGCTCAACCAGCACACC
AGCGACCCCAACAACCGTTGCGACATGTGCGCGGACAACCGCAACGGCGAGTGCCCTATGCATGGGCCAC
TGCACTCGCTGCGCCGGCTTGTGGGCACCAGCAGCGCTGCGGCCGCCGCGCCCCCGCCGGAGCTGCCGGA
GTGGCTGCGGGACCTGCCTCGCGAGGTGTGCCTCTGCACCAGTACTGTGCCCGGCCTGGCCTACGGCATC
TGCGCGGCGCAGAGGATCCAGCAAGGCACCTGGATTGGACCTTTCCAAGGCGTGCTTCTGCCCCCAGAGA
AGGTGCAGGCAGGCGCCGTGAGGAACACGCAGCATCTCTGGGAGATATATGACCAGGATGGGACACTACA
GCACTTTATTGATGGTGGGGAACCTAGTAAGTCGAGCTGGATGAGGTATATCCGATGTGCAAGGCACTGC
GGAGAACAGAATCTAACAGTAGTTCAGTACAGGTCGAATATATTCTACCGAGCCTGTATAGATATCCCTA
GGGGCACCGAGCTTCTGGTGTGGTACAATGACAGCTATACGTCTTTCTTTGGGATCCCCTTACAATGCAT
TGCCCAGGATGAAAACTTAAATGTCCCTTCAACGGTAATGGAAGCCATGTGCAGACAAGACGCCCTGCAG
CCCTTCAACAAAAGCAGCAAACTCGCCCCTACCACCCAGCAGCGCTCCGTTGTTTTCCCCCAGACTCCGT
GCAGCAGGAACTTCTCTCTTCTGGATAAGTCTGGGCCCATTGAATCAGGATTTAATCAAATCAACGTGAA
AAACCAGCGAGTCCTGGCAAGCCCAACTTCCACAAGCCAGCTCCACTCGGAGTTCAGTGACTGGCATCTT
TGGAAATGTGGGCAGTGCTTTAAGACTTTCACCCAGCGGATCCTCTTACAGATGCACGTGTGCACGCAGA
ACCCCGACAGACCCTACCAATGCGGCCACTGCTCCCAGTCCTTTTCCCAGCCTTCAGAACTGAGGAACCA
CGTGGTCACTCACTCTAGTGACCGGCCTTTCAAGTGCGGCTACTGTGGTCGTGCCTTTGCCGGGGCCACC
ACCCTCAACAACCACATCCGAACCCACACTGGAGAAAAGCCCTTCAAGTGCGAGAGGTGTGAGAGGAGCT
TCACGCAGGCCACCCAGCTGAGCCGACACCAGCGGATGCCCAATGAGTGCAAGCCAATAACTGAGAGCCC
AGAATCAATCGAAGTGGATTAGTAATGAACTAGTCCGTAACTTGAAAGTATTTCGATTTCTTGGCTTTAT
ATATCTTGTGGAAAGGACGAGTTACCACTTGAAGGGCTGGTGCTACGCGTTAAGTCGACAATCAACCTCT
GGATTACAAAATTTGTGAAAGATTGACTGGTATTCTTAACTATGTTGCTCCTTTTACGCTATGTGGATAC
GCTGCTTTAATGCCTTTGTATCATGCTATTGCTTCCCGTATGGCTTTCATTTTCTCCTCCTTGTATAAAT
CCTGGTTGCTGTCTCTTTATGAGGAGTTGTGGCCCGTTGTCAGGCAACGTGGCGTGGTGTGCACTGTGTT
TGCTGACGCAACCCCCACTGGTTGGGGCATTGCCACCACCTGTCAGCTCCTTTCCGGGACTTTCGCTTTC
CCCCTCCCTATTGCCACGGCGGAACTCATCGCCGCCTGCCTTGCCCGCTGCTGGACAGGGGCTCGGCTGT
TGGGCACTGACAATTCCGTGGTGTTGTCGGGGAAATCATCGTCCTTTCCTTGGCTGCTCGCCTGTGTTGC
CACCTGGATTCTGCGCGGGACGTCCTTCTGCTACGTCCCTTCGGCCCTCAATCCAGCGGACCTTCCTTCC
CGCGGCCTGCTGCCGGCTCTGCGGCCTCTTCCGCGTCTTCGCCTTCGCCCTCAGACGAGTCGGATCTCCC
TTTGGGCCGCCTCCCCGCGTCGACTTTAAGACCAATGACTTACAAGGCAGCTGTAGATCTTAGCCACTTT
TTAAAAGAAAAGGGGGGACTGGAAGGGCTAATTCACTCCCAACGAAGACAAGATCTGCTTTTTGCTTGTA
CTGGGTCTCTCTGGTTAGACCAGATCTGAGCCTGGGAGCTCTCTGGCTAACTAGGGAACCCACTGCTTAA
GCCTCAATAAAGCTTGCCTTGAGTGCTTCAAGTAGTGTGTGCCCGTCTGTTGTGTGACTCTGGTAACTAG
AGATCCCTCAGACCCTTTTAGTCAGTGTGGAAAATCTCTAGCAGTACGTATAGTAGTTCATGTCATCTTA
TTATTCAGTATTTATAACTTGCAAAGAAATGAATATCAGAGAGTGAGAGGAACTTGTTTATTGCAGCTTA
TAATGGTTACAAATAAAGCAATAGCATCACAAATTTCACAAATAAAGCATTTTTTTCACTGCATTCTAGT
TGTGGTTTGTCCAAACTCATCAATGTATCTTATCATGTCTGGCTCTAGCTATCCCGCCCCTAACTCCGCC
CATCCCGCCCCTAACTCCGCCCAGTTCCGCCCATTCTCCGCCCCATGGCTGACTAATTTTTTTTATTTAT
GCAGAGGCCGAGGCCGCCTCGGCCTCTGAGCTATTCCAGAAGTAGTGAGGAGGCTTTTTTGGAGGCCTAG
GGACGTACCCAATTCGCCCTATAGTGAGTCGTATTACGCGCGCTCACTGGCCGTCGTTTTACAACGTCGT
GACTGGGAAAACCCTGGCGTTACCCAACTTAATCGCCTTGCAGCACATCCCCCTTTCGCCAGCTGGCGTA
ATAGCGAAGAGGCCCGCACCGATCGCCCTTCCCAACAGTTGCGCAGCCTGAATGGCGAATGGG
[124 nt withheld, positions 7484-7607]
C
[91 nt withheld, positions 7609-7699]
A
[49 nt withheld, positions 7701-7749]
CCTTTGACGTTGGAGTCCACGTTCTTT
[37 nt withheld, positions 7777-7813]
ACCCTATCTCGGTCTATTCTTTTGATTTATAAGGGATTTTGCCGATTTCGGCCTATTGGTTAAAAAATGA
GCTGATTTAACAAAAATTTAACGCGAATTTTAACAAAATATTAACGCTTACAATTTAGGTGGCACTTTTC
GGGGAAATGTGCGCGGAACCCCTATTTGTTTATTTTTCTAAATACATTCAAATATGTATCCGCTCATGAG
ACAATAACCCTGATAAATGCTTCAATAATATTGAAAAAGGAAGAGTATGAGTATTCAACATTTCCGTGTC
GCCCTTATTCCCTTTTTTGCGGCATTTTGCCTTCCTGTTTTTGCTCACCCAGAAACGCTGGTGAAAGTAA
AAGATGCTGAAGATCAGTTGGGTGCACGAGTGGGTTACATCGAACTGGATCTCAACAGCGGTAAGATCCT
TGAGAGTTTTCGCCCCGAAGAACGTTTTCCAATGATGAGCACTTTTAAAGTTCTGCTATGTGGCGCGGTA
TTATCCCGTATTGACGCCGGGCAAGAGCAACTCGGTCGCCGCATACACTATTCTCAGAATGACTTGGTTG
AGTACTCACCAGTCACAGAAAAGCATCTTACGGATGGCATGACAGTAAGAGAATTATGCAGTGCTGCCAT
AACCATGAGTGATAACACTGCGGCCAACTTACTTCTGACAACGATCGGAGGACCGAAGGAGCTAACCGCT
TTTTTGCACAACATGGGGGATCATGTAACTCGCCTTGATCGTTGGGAACCGGAGCTGAATGAAGCCATAC
CAAACGACGAGCGTGACACCACGATGCCTGTAGCAATGGCAACAACGTTGCGCAAACTATTAACTGGCGA
ACTACTTACTCTAGCTTCCCGGCAACAATTAATAGACTGGATGGAGGCGGATAAAGTTGCAGGACCACTT
CTGCGCTCGGCCCTTCCGGCTGGCTGGTTTATTGCTGATAAATCTGGAGCCGGTGAGCGTGGGTCTCGCG
GTATCATTGCAGCACTGGGGCCAGATGGTAAGCCCTCCCGTATCGTAGTTATCTACACGACGGGGAGTCA
GGCAACTATGGATGAACGAAATAGACAGATCGCTGAGATAGGTGCCTCACTGATTAAGCATTGGTAACTG
TCAGACCAAGTTTACTCATATATACTTTAGATTGATTTAAAACTTCATTTTTAATTTAAAAGGATCTAGG
TGAAGATCCTTTTTGATAATCTCATGACCAAAATCCCTTAACGTGAGTTTTCGTTCCACTGAGCGTCAGA
CCCCGTAGAAAAGATCAAAGGATCTTCTTGAGATCCTTTTTTTCTGCGCGTAATCTGCTGCTTGCAAACA
AAAAAACCACCGCTACCAGCGGTGGTTTGTTTGCCGGATCAAGAGCTACCAACTCTTTTTCCGAAGGTAA
CTGGCTTCAGCAGAGCGCAGATACCAAATACTGTTCTTCTAGTGTAGCCGTAGTTAGGCCACCACTTCAA
GAACTCTGTAGCACCGCCTACATACCTCGCTCTGCTAATCCTGTTACCAGTGGCTGCTGCCAGTGGCGAT
AAGTCGTGTCTTACCGGGTTGGACTCAAGACGATAGTTACCGGATAAGGCGCAGCGGTCGGGCTGAACGG
GGGGTTCGTGCACACAGCCCAGCTTGGAGCGAACGACCTACACCGAACTGAGATACCTACAGCGTGAGCT
ATGAGAAAGCGCCACGCTTCCCGAAGGGAGAAAGGCGGACAGGTATCCGGTAAGCGGCAGGGTCGGAACA
GGAGAGCGCACGAGGGAGCTTCCAGGGGGAAACGCCTGGTATCTTTATAGTCCTGTCGGGTTTCGCCACC
TCTGACTTGAGCGTCGATTTTTGTGATGCTCGTCAGGGGGGCGGAGCCTATGGAAAAACGCCAGCAACGC
GGCCTTTTTACGGTTCCTGGCCTTTTGCTGGCCTTTTGCTCACATGTTCTTTCCTGCGTTATCCCCTGAT
TCTGTGGATAACCGTATTACCGCCTTTGAGTGAGCTGATACCGCTCGCCGCAGCCGAACGACCGAGCGCA
GCGAGTCAGTGAGCGAGGAAGCGGAAGAGCGCCCAATACGCAAACCGCCTCTCCCCGCGCGTTGGCCGAT
TCATTAATGCAGCTGGCACGACAGGTTTCCCGACTGGAAAGCGGGCAGTGAGCGCAACGCAATTAATGTG
AGTTAGCTCACTCATTAGGCACCCCAGGCTTTACACTTTATGCTTCCGGCTCGTATGTTGTGTGGAATTG
TGAGCGGATAACAATTTCACACAGGAAACAGCTATGACCATGATTACGCCAAGCGCGCAATTAACCCTCA
CTAAAGGGAACAAAAGCTGGAGCTGCAAGC
