>Addgene plasmid #143360 | TFORF2273 | depositor partial sequence | sequence record 282218 | Insert
ACCGCCACCATGCTGAAGCCCGGAGACCCCGGCGGTTCGGCCTTCCTCAAAGTGGACCCAGCCTACCTGC
AGCACTGGCAGCAACTCTTCCCTCACGGAGGCGCAGGCCCGCTCAAGGGCAGCGGCGCCGCGGGTCTCCT
GAGCGCGCCGCAGCCTCTTCAGCCGCCGCCGCCGCCCCCGCCCCCGGAGCGCGCTGAGCCTCCGCCGGAC
AGCCTGCGCCCGCGGCCCGCCTCTCTCTCCTCCGCCTCGTCCACGCCGGCTTCCTCTTCCACCTCCGCCT
CCTCCGCCTCCTCCTGCGCTGCTGCGGCCGCTGCCGCCGCGCTGGCTGGTCTCTCGGCCCTGCCGGTGTC
GCAGCTGCCGGTGTTCGCGCCTCTAGCCGCCGCTGCCGTCGCCGCCGAGCCGCTGCCCCCCAAGGAACTG
TGCCTCGGCGCCACCTCCGGCCCCGGGCCCGTCAAGTGCGGTGGTGGTGGCGGCGGCGGCGGGGAGGGTC
GCGGCGCCCCGCGCTTCCGCTGCAGCGCAGAGGAGCTGGACTATTACCTGTATGGCCAGCAGCGCATGGA
GATCATCCCGCTCAACCAGCACACCAGCGACCCCAACAACCGTTGCGACATGTGCGCGGACAACCGCAAC
GGCGAGTGCCCTATGCATGGGCCACTGCACTCGCTGCGCCGGCTTGTGGGCACCAGCAGCGCTGCGGCCG
CCGCGCCCCCGCCGGAGCTGCCGGAGTGGCTGCGGGACCTGCCTCGCGAGGTGTGCCTCTGCACCAGTAC
TGTGCCCGGCCTGGCCTACGGCATCTGCGCGGCGCAGAGGATCCAGCAAGGCACCTGGATTGGACCTTTC
CAAGGCGTGCTTCTGCCCCCAGAGAAGGTGCAGGCAGGCGCCGTGAGGAACACGCAGCATCTCTGGGAGA
TATATGACCAGGATGGGACACTACAGCACTTTATTGATGGTGGGGAACCTAGTAAGTCGAGCTGGATGAG
GTATATCCGATGTGCAAGGCACTGCGGAGAACAGAATCTAACAGTAGTTCAGTACAGGTCGAATATATTC
TACCGAGCCTGTATAGATATCCCTAGGGGCACCGAGCTTCTGGTGTGGTACAATGACAGCTATACGTCTT
TCTTTGGGATCCCCTTACAATGCATTGCCCAGGATGAAAACTTAAATGTCCCTTCAACGGTAATGGAAGC
CATGTGCAGACAAGACGCCCTGCAGCCCTTCAACAAAAGCAGCAAACTCGCCCCTACCACCCAGCAGCGC
TCCGTTGTTTTCCCCCAGACTCCGTGCAGCAGGAACTTCTCTCTTCTGGATAAGTCTGGGCCCATTGAAT
CAGGATTTAATCAAATCAACGTGAAAAACCAGCGAGTCCTGGCAAGCCCAACTTCCACAAGCCAGCTCCA
CTCGGAGTTCAGTGACTGGCATCTTTGGAAATGTGGGCAGTGCTTTAAGACTTTCACCCAGCGGATCCTC
TTACAGATGCACGTGTGCACGCAGAACCCCGACAGACCCTACCAATGCGGCCACTGCTCCCAGTCCTTTT
CCCAGCCTTCAGAACTGAGGAACCACGTGGTCACTCACTCTAGTGACCGGCCTTTCAAGTGCGGCTACTG
TGGTCGTGCCTTTGCCGGGGCCACCACCCTCAACAACCACATCCGAACCCACACTGGAGAAAAGCCCTTC
AAGTGCGAGAGGTGTGAGAGGAGCTTCACGCAGGCCACCCAGCTGAGCCGACACCAGCGGATGCCCAATG
AGTGCAAGCCAATAACTGAGAGCCCAGAATCAATCGAAGTGGATTAGTAATGAACTAGTCCGTAACTTGA
AAGTATTTCGATTTCTTGGCTTTATATATCTTGTGGAAAGGACGAGTTACCACTTGAAGGGCTGGTGCT
