>Addgene plasmid #143360 | TFORF2273 | depositor partial sequence | sequence record 282219 | Barcode
GTTACCACTTGAAGGGCTGGTGCT
